Addgene plasmid #61295: pBluescript alpha-SSeCKS
Purpose: contains rat alpha SSeCKS cDNA
Depositing lab: Irwin Gelman. Depositing organization: Roswell Park Comprehensive Cancer Center.
Backbone
  Vector backbone: pBluescript II SK(+)
  Backbone manufacturer: Stratagene
  Backbone size w/o insert (bp): 2961
  Total vector size (bp): 9000
  Vector type: Bacterial Expression
Growth in bacteria
  Bacterial resistance: Ampicillin, 100 μg/mL
  Growth temperature: 37°C
  Growth strain: DH5alpha
  Copy number: High Copy
Gene/Insert
  Gene/Insert name: alpha SSeCKS (alt name: A kinase (PRKA) anchor protein 12)
  Species: R. norvegicus (rat)
  Insert size (bp): 6300
  Mutation: cDNA with 1kb of 3' UTR and 150bp of 5' UTR
  Entrez Gene: Akap12 (a.k.a. AKAP12A, AKAP12B, AKAP12G)
  Promoter: T7
  Cloning method: Restriction Enzyme; 5′ cloning site EcoRI (not destroyed); 3′ cloning site EcoRI (not destroyed)
  Sequencing primers: 5′ T7, M13-F20; 3′ T3, M13-rev
Terms and licenses: Academic/Nonprofit Terms; Industry Terms: Not Available to Industry
Depositor comments: Note: Addgene's quality control sequencing finds a single nucleotide mismatch in the alpha-SSeCKS 3' UTR
How to cite: pBluescript alpha-SSeCKS was a gift from Irwin Gelman (Addgene plasmid # 61295 ; http://n2t.net/addgene:61295 ; RRID:Addgene_61295)
