[The description below was written by a language model from this plasmid's Addgene catalogue record.]
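Description:
pBluescript alpha-SSeCKS is a cloning and cDNA-storage plasmid built on the Stratagene pBluescript II SK(+) phagemid backbone (about 3 kb), carrying the rat cDNA for the alpha isoform of SSeCKS, also known as A kinase anchor protein 12 (Akap12). It is catalogued as a bacterial expression vector, is maintained at high copy number in standard E. coli cloning strains, and is selected with ampicillin. The total size is listed as roughly 9 kb. No feature table accompanies the record, so the backbone elements are known only from the named vector. pBluescript II SK(+) normally provides a pUC-type origin, an f1 origin for single-stranded DNA rescue, and a polylinker set within lacZα and flanked by opposing T7 and T3 phage promoters.

The insert of about 6.3 kb comprises the full alpha SSeCKS coding region together with around 150 bp of 5′ UTR and about 1 kb of 3′ UTR. It was cloned as an EcoRI fragment, and both EcoRI sites are preserved, so the whole cDNA can be released in a single digest for transfer into other vectors. The listed promoter is T7, which indicates that the sense strand can be transcribed in vitro with T7 RNA polymerase. The flanking T7/M13 forward and T3/M13 reverse primer sites allow sequencing from either end. No epitope tags, reporters or eukaryotic regulatory elements are recorded, so the plasmid serves mainly as a source of the rat alpha SSeCKS cDNA for subcloning, in vitro transcription or probe generation rather than for expression in mammalian cells. Repository quality-control sequencing found a single nucleotide mismatch in the 3′ UTR, outside the coding sequence.
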