>Addgene plasmid #61295 | pBluescript alpha-SSeCKS | addgene partial sequence | sequence record 100746 | M13-F20 5'-TGTAAAACGACGGCCAGT-3'
CTATAGGGCGAATTGGGTACCGGGCCCCCCCTCGAGGTCGACGGTATCGATAAGCTTGATATCGAATTCC
GGGCCGGCGGGAGTAGAAGAGCCACTGAGCCATGGGCGCAGGCAGTTCCACCGAGCAGCGGAGCCCCGAG
CAGCCGGCGGGGAGCGACACGCCGAGCGAGCTGGTGCTCAGTGGCCATGGGCCCGCAGCTGAAGCCTCGG
GAGCAGCTGGAGACCCCGCCGACGCGGACCCCGCCACCAAGCTCCCACAGAAGAATGGCCAGCTGTCTAC
TGTCAACGGCGTAGCTGAACAAGGAGATGTCCATGTCCAAGAGGAAAACCAGGAGGGGCAGGAGGAAGAA
GTCGTTGATGAGGATGTTGGACAGCGAGAGTCAGAAGATGTGAGAGAAAAAGACCGAGTTGAAGAAATGG
CGGCCAACTCCACAGCTGTTGAAGATATCACAAAGGATGGGCAGGAGGAGACATCAGAAATAATTGAACA
GATCCCTGCTTCAGAAAGCAATGTGGAAGAAATGGTACAGCCTGCTGAGTCCCAGGCTAATGATGTTGGC
TTCAAGAAAGTATTTAAATTTGTTGGTTTTAAATTCACGGTGAAGAAGGATAAAAATGAAAAGTCAGATA
CTGTCCAACTACTCACTGTCAAGAAGGATGAAGGCGAAGGGGCAGAAGCCTCTGTCGGAGCTGGAGACCA
CCAGGAGCCCAGTGTGGAGACTGCCGTCGGAGAGTCAGCATCCAAAGAAAGTGAGCTGAAGCAATCCACA
GAGAAGCAAGAAGGCACCCTGAAGCAAGAACAGAGCAGCACAGAAATCCCCCTTCAAGCCGAATCTGATC
AAGCGGCTGAGGAAGAAGCCAAAGATGAAGGAGAAGAAAAACAAGAGAAAGAGCCCACCAAGTCCCCAGA
ATCCCCGAGCAGCCCAGTCAGCAGTGAGACAACATCTTCCTTCAAGAAGTTCTTCACTCACGGTTGGGCC
GGCTGG
