>Addgene plasmid #61295 | pBluescript alpha-SSeCKS | addgene partial sequence | sequence record 100751 | M13-Rev 5'-CAGGAAACAGCTATGACC-3'
AATTAACCCTCACTAAAGGGAACAAAAGCTGGAGCTCCACCGCGGTGGCGGCCGCTCTAGAACTAGTGGA
TCCCCCGGGCTGCAGGAATTCGCGGCCGCGTCGACGGCAAATATGTTTATTTAAATCAGTTGTCAAATCA
CAATTTATCCAAAGGAACATAATGCAACATTGTTCTTAAAGAAGGGGCACAGATATAACACAGACAAACT
CCAGTATCTATCAAAATACCATCTGTAAAGAACAGGACTCACTTCGATCTGCATATGAATTCGGTCCAGC
ATAGAAGAGTACAATCAAAAAAACGTACAACAGATTCCTTCTGCATTAGGAAACATCTCATGGCCTTAGG
CACACTCATTTGTCCATATCATTAAGAGACAGGGCTTAATCTGACACAGAGGAGACTTCTTTCCAACCTG
GACTGGATTAGCAAAAAGGGGGGAAAAAATCATGGTAATATTGGGACATCCTGGATGTTTCAAAATGGGG
TTTTTATTTCTGAGCTCGCTGTGCATAGGAAAACAACCACTTTCAGAGGACTAGAAGCCCACAGATCTAA
GCATCAGTAAACTTTAAAAAAGACTTGTCTCTTCTTGCCAGGAATGTTATCTGTTTGCTGCAGGTTACAG
TTGAGGCTTGGAGCTTTTCAAAGCGTCGCTATGGCTGCACACCCGTTATATATTGCATAATACAAAAAGC
ATGTGCTTAAACGTTAGAAAAAAATATACAATAGGTACAGGAGGAGGACTACATAAAACATACATATAAA
TACATAAAGGAGGATGCTCCAGTTTGAGAAGTGGAACTAGGTATGGCAGACATTGGTTCCAGGTTGAGAA
CGCAGGACCTTAAATCCGAAATACACGGACGGCATCAAGGGGCAAATCAAAGGCAGTCTTGAAACGAGGA
AATGTTAGCTGGCTCTAGCTCCCGATGAAGCCTCAGAATTGTCGGGGTGCTCTACTGGGTGGAAATCATT
GGACGGCCCTGCTCTCTGGATCTCATGGGCTCTGAAATCTTGGTCTCAAGGTCCCAACAGCAGCATCTTG
TTCTGTGACTTGTTTT
